Addgene plasmid #166717: pLenti-CMV-Puro-miniAAVR-FLAG
Purpose: Vector expressing a minimal AAVR (KIAA0319L) construct PKD1-3 with a C-terminal Flag tag
Depositing lab: Jan Carette. Depositing organization: Stanford University. Publication: An essential receptor for adeno-associated virus infection. Pillay S, Meyer NL, Puschnik AS, Davulcu O, Diep J, Ishikawa Y, Jae LT, Wosen JE, Nagamine CM, Chapman MS, Carette JE. Nature. 2016 Feb 4;530(7588):108-12. doi: 10.1038/nature16465. Epub 2016 Jan 27. PubMed 26814968.
Backbone
  Vector backbone: pLenti-CMV-Puro-DEST
  Backbone manufacturer: addgene plasmid #17452
  Backbone size w/o insert (bp): 9628
  Total vector size (bp): 9331
  Vector type: Mammalian Expression, Lentiviral
  Selectable markers: Puromycin
Growth in bacteria
  Bacterial resistance: Ampicillin, 100 μg/mL
  Growth temperature: 30°C
  Growth strain: NEB Stable
  Copy number: High Copy
Gene/Insert
  Gene/Insert name: miniAAVR-FLAG (alt name: KIAA0319L (PKD1-3))
  Species: H. sapiens (human)
  Insert size (bp): 1410
  Mutation: Only expressing PKD1-3 of ectodomain
  Promoter: CMV
  Tag / fusion protein: FLAG (C terminal on insert)
  Cloning method: Gibson Cloning
  Sequencing primers: 5′ gactctagtccagtgtggtg; 3′ atccagaggttgattgtcgag
Terms and licenses: Academic/Nonprofit Terms; Industry Terms: Not Available to Industry
How to cite: pLenti-CMV-Puro-miniAAVR-FLAG was a gift from Jan Carette (Addgene plasmid # 166717 ; http://n2t.net/addgene:166717 ; RRID:Addgene_166717)
