[The description below was written by a language model from this plasmid's Addgene catalogue record and pLannotate feature annotations shown in this document.]
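Description:
pLenti-CMV-Puro-miniAAVR-FLAG is a lentiviral mammalian expression plasmid built on the pLenti-CMV-Puro-DEST backbone, with the insert introduced by Gibson cloning. It is propagated in E. coli through a high-copy ColE1/pUC-type origin with ampicillin resistance (AmpR), and it also carries an f1 origin and remnants of a lac/lacZα cloning region. The viral framework is HIV-1 derived: an RSV promoter fused to a truncated 5' LTR drives production of the genomic RNA in packaging cells, followed by the Ψ packaging signal (overlapping a gag fragment), the Rev response element for Rev-dependent nuclear export, and the cPPT/CTS. A second truncated LTR closes the provirus, with an SV40 poly(A) signal and SV40 origin lying outside it.

The payload is a roughly 1.4 kb "miniAAVR" open reading frame, a minimal version of the human adeno-associated virus receptor KIAA0319L in which only PKD domains 1–3 of the ectodomain are retained, fused to a C-terminal FLAG tag. The automated annotation labels the coding region by similarity to the mouse orthologue in two adjacent fragments, consistent with an internally deleted construct, and labels the tag as a fragment of 3xFLAG, but the catalogue entry lists the species as human. Expression is driven by the CMV enhancer/promoter, and a WPRE downstream of the insert enhances transcript stability and expression. A separate PGK promoter drives puromycin N-acetyltransferase, so transduced cells can be selected with puromycin. The construct is suited to stable expression of a trimmed, epitope-tagged AAVR in mammalian cells, for example to test which receptor domains are sufficient to support AAV infection.
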