Features (pLannotate 1.2.2; 30 found; start..end, strand, type, name):
      4..503     -  promoter       PGK promoter: mouse phosphoglycerate kinase 1 promoter
    517..1105    -  misc_feature   WPRE: woodchuck hepatitis virus posttranscriptional regulatory element
   1135..1158    -  CDS            3xFLAG (fragment): three tandem FLAG® epitope tags
   1159..2391    -  CDS            Kiaa0319l (fragment): K319L_MOUSE - Also known as Aavr From Mus musculus (Mouse).
   2392..2544    -  CDS            Kiaa0319l (fragment): K319L_MOUSE - Also known as Aavr From Mus musculus (Mouse).
   2648..2851    -  promoter       CMV promoter: human cytomegalovirus (CMV) immediate early promoter
   2852..3155    -  enhancer       CMV enhancer: human cytomegalovirus immediate early enhancer
   3178..3294    -  misc_feature   cPPT/CTS: central polypurine tract and central termination sequence of HIV-1
   3313..3413    -  CDS            Rev (fragment): human immunodeficiency virus 1 (HIV-1) Rev protein; rev; enhances nuclear export of unspliced and incompletely spliced viral mRNAs
   3790..4023    -  misc_feature   RRE: The Rev response element (RRE) of HIV-1 allows for Rev-dependent mRNA export from the nucleus to the cytoplasm.
   4169..4532    -  CDS            HIV-1 gag (fragment): gag protein from human immunodeficiency virus 1; gag
   4516..4641    -  misc_feature   HIV-1 Ψ: packaging signal of human immunodeficiency virus type 1
   4688..4868    -  LTR            5' LTR (truncated): truncated 5' long terminal repeat (LTR) from HIV-1
   4869..5095    -  promoter       RSV promoter: Rous sarcoma virus enhancer/promoter
   5123..5141    -  promoter       T3 promoter: promoter for bacteriophage T3 RNA polymerase
   5186..5202    -  protein_bind   lac operator: The lac repressor binds to the lac operator to inhibit transcription in E. coli. This inhibition can be relieved by adding lactose or isopropyl-β-D-thiogalactopyranoside (IPTG). lac repressor encoded by lacI
   5210..5240    -  promoter       lac promoter: promoter for the E. coli lac operon
   5255..5276    -  protein_bind   CAP binding site: CAP binding activates transcription in the presence of cAMP. E. coli catabolite activator protein
   5289..5381    -  CDS            lacI (fragment): lac repressor; lacI; The lac repressor binds to the lac operator to inhibit transcription in E. coli. This inhibition can be relieved by adding lactose or isopropyl-β-D-thiogalactopyranoside (IPTG).
   5564..6152    -  rep_origin     ori: high-copy-number ColE1/pMB1/pBR322/pUC origin of replication
   6323..7183    -  CDS            AmpR: β-lactamase; bla; confers resistance to ampicillin, carbenicillin, and related antibiotics
   7184..7288    -  promoter       AmpR promoter: bla
   7341..7769    -  rep_origin     f1 ori (sequence partly withheld): f1 bacteriophage origin of replication; arrow indicates direction of (+) strand synthesis
   7774..7929    -  CDS            lacZα (fragment): LacZα fragment of β-galactosidase; lacZ fragment
   7937..7955    +  promoter       T7 promoter: promoter for bacteriophage T7 RNA polymerase
   7976..8111    -  rep_origin     SV40 ori: SV40 origin of replication
   8151..8272    -  polyA_signal   SV40 poly(A) signal: SV40 polyadenylation signal
   8344..8524    -  LTR            5' LTR (truncated): truncated 5' long terminal repeat (LTR) from HIV-1
   8510..8647    -  CDS            nef (fragment): NEF_HV1LA - Experimental evidence at protein level: Swiss-Prot protein existence level 1. Extracellular Nef protein targets CD4(+) T-lymphocytes for apoptosis by interacting with CXCR4 surface receptors. From Human immunodeficiency virus type 1 group M subtype B (isolate Lai) (HIV-1).
   8715..9314    -  CDS            PuroR: puromycin N-acetyltransferase; pac from Streptomyces alboniger; confers resistance to puromycin
>Addgene plasmid #166717 | pLenti-CMV-Puro-miniAAVR-FLAG | addgene full sequence | sequence record 334987 | Addgene NGS Result
GGTCGAAAGGCCCGGAGATGAGGAAGAGGAGAACAGCGCGGCAGACGTGCGCTTTTGAAGCGTGCAGAAT
GCCGGGCCTCCGGAGGACCTTCGGGCGCCCGCCCCGCCCCTGAGCCCGCCCCTGAGCCCGCCCCCGGACC
CACCCCTTCCCAGCCTCTGAGCCCAGAAAGCGAAGGAGCAAAGCTGCTATTGGCCGCTGCCCCAAAGGCC
TACCCGCTTCCATTGCTCAGCGGTGCTGTCCATCTGCACGAGACTAGTGAGACGTGCTACTTCCATTTGT
CACGTCCTGCACGACGCGAGCTGCGGGGCGGGGGGGAACTTCCTGACTAGGGGAGGAGTAGAAGGTGGCG
CGAAGGGGCCACCAAAGAACGGAGCCGGTTGGCGCCTACCGGTGGATGTGGAATGTGTGCGAGGCCAGAG
GCCACTTGTGTAGCGCCAAGTGCCCAGCGGGGCTGCTAAAGCGCATGCTCCAGACTGCCTTGGGAAAAGC
GCCTCCCCTACCCGGTAGAATTCCAGGCGGGGAGGCGGCCCAAAGGGAGATCCGACTCGTCTGAGGGCGA
AGGCGAAGACGCGGAAGAGGCCGCAGAGCCGGCAGCAGGCCGCGGGAAGGAAGGTCCGCTGGATTGAGGG
CCGAAGGGACGTAGCAGAAGGACGTCCCGCGCAGAATCCAGGTGGCAACACAGGCGAGCAGCCATGGAAA
GGACGTCAGCTTCCCCGACAACACCACGGAATTGTCAGTGCCCAACAGCCGAGCCCCTGTCCAGCAGCGG
GCAAGGCAGGCGGCGATGAGTTCCGCCGTGGCAATAGGGAGGGGGAAAGCGAAAGTCCCGGAAAGGAGCT
GACAGGTGGTGGCAATGCCCCAACCAGTGGGGGTTGCGTCAGCAAACACAGTGCACACCACGCCACGTTG
CCTGACAACGGGCCACAACTCCTCATAAAGAGACAGCAACCAGGATTTATACAAGGAGGAGAAAATGAAA
GCCATACGGGAAGCAATAGCATGATACAAAGGCATTAAAGCAGCGTATCCACATAGCGTAAAAGGAGCAA
CATAGTTAAGAATACCAGTCAATCTTTCACAAATTTTGTAATCCAGAGGTTGATTGTCGAGCGGCCGCCA
CTGTGCTGGATTTACTTATCGTCGTCATCCTTGTAATCCAGGATCTCCTCCCGCGGGCTCCTGGCCTTCA
GAGGGGTCTGCCCGTTGGGTACAGAGCCATTCTGACCATGCAGGAGTTTGCCCTTCTCTCGGTCTGGCCA
TGTAAAGATGGCATCATCGCTGTCCAGCTCTGACTCGGAGTGCATCAGGCTGCTACTTAGCAAAAGGCCT
TTCTGTTTGATGCCTGCTCGGGAGGTTGGCTTCAGCTCCAGGCTTTCCTGATCCGTGGCATCCAGGATCT
TGTACTTGCTTTTCCTCTTGGGTTTTCCTTTTTGCCTCTTACAACAACAGATCACAGTCCAAGACAGGAT
TCCCAAGGCAACAACAATGACAAAGGTAGCAATGATAACATATAACACGCTCCACTCACACTTATTGTTT
TCAGGTTGCACAATAACAGTCACTTGAGCAGTGGCCTGCTGTCCTATTGTGTCAGTCACTGTGAGCTGGT
AAGTGTAGTCTCCTTCTTGCATCGCAGAGAGCTGTAAGGTTGGTGTTCTAACACCCTGCATCTCCACCAC
TTTCCCTTTGCTGCTTGGGCTGAGTGACCACTCATAGCTGGTGATGCCATGATCATCAGTGCTCTGGTTC
CCAAAGAGGGTGATGGAGTTTTGGGGCAGGGTGATCACTTGGTTGGGGCCTGCGTTGGCCACAGGGGGGT
AATCCACAGCTTTGTTCACTGTCAGGTTTGCAGTAGTAGAGTTGGTAGCTCCATCAGAGTCTACTACAGT
CAAGCTGAAAGTGTAGTTCCCAGGGACGAGTTTACTTAGTTTTAATATGGCTGTATCTTCAGAAATCTTC
TCTTCTCTTAGAGGCCCCTTAAGTTCTTCCCAATGGTACTGAACGATTTTATCATCATCAGTGCTTTGAC
TGCCATCAATGACTGTAGAAGTGGTTGGCAAAGAGATCTCCTGGAACTGAGGTGACACAATAGCAATGGG
GGGCCGATTCTTACGGGGCTCTGGCTTGACTGTCACGTTCACATAGCCTTCCCCATGGGCATTTTGACCC
TCTACAATCACTTTGAATTCATACAGGCCTGGAGTGAGCTTCGATAGTTTGAGGATCTGGGAATGTTTCC
CTTCCATTTCTCCACTGTAGTCTCTAGGATGAGTAATCAGCTGCCAGTCGTAGGTGTAGGTTTCTCCTTT
AGGTGGTTCTTGGAGAACATATGCATTTAATTGAACTTCATTCTTAGGCAGGGTTATCTGGACACTCTCT
CCAGCAGATACCTCACTGGCATCTGTTGACAACCACAGAACGCTGAAGCAAAAGCAAGTATAAAACAGGT
ACAGGCTTCTCAACCACTTCGCAGATGTCTGCCAATAATATCCTGATAAAATCCAGGAAGCAGGATTTGG
CTTGACTCCCAGCCTCTTCTCCATGGTATCTGCAGAATTCCACCACACTGGACTAGAGTCGGTGTCTTCT
ATGGAGGTCAAAACAGCGTGGATGGCGTCTCCAGGCGATCTGACGGTTCACTAAACGAGCTCTGCTTATA
TAGACCTCCCACCGTACACGCCTACCGCCCATTTGCGTCAATGGGGCGGAGTTGTTACGACATTTTGGAA
AGTCCCGTTGATTTTGGTGCCAAAACAAACTCCCATTGACGTCAATGGGGTGGAGACTTGGAAATCCCCG
TGAGTCAAACCGCTATCCACGCCCATTGATGTACTGCCAAAACCGCATCACCATGGTAATAGCGATGACT
AATACGTAGATGTACTGCCAAGTAGGAAAGTCCCATAAGGTCATGTACTGGGCATAATGCCAGGCGGGCC
ATTTACCGTCATTGACGTCAATAGGGGGCGTACTTGGCATATGATACACTTGATGTACTGCCAAGTGGGC
AGTTTACCGTAAATACTCCACCCATTGACGTCAATGGAAAGTCCCTATTGGCGTTACTATGGGAACATAC
GTCATTATTGACGTCAATGGGCGGGGGTCGTTGGGCGGTCAGCCAGGCGGGCCATTTACCGTAAGTTATG
TAACGCGGAACTCCCAAGCTTATCGATAAAATTTTGAATTTTGTAATTTGTTTTTGTAATTCTTTAGTTT
GTATGTCTGTTGCTATTATGTCTACTATTCTTTCCCCTGCACTGTACCCCCCAATCCCCCCTTTTCTTTT
AAAAGTTAACCGATACCGTCGAGATCCGTTCACTAATCGAATGGATCTGTCTCTGTCTCTCTCTCCACCT
TCTTCTTCTATTCCTTCGGGCCTGTCGGGTCCCCTCGGGGTTGGGAGGTGGGTCTGAAACGATAATGGTG
AATATCCCTGCCTAACTCTATTCACTATAGAAAGTACAGCAAAAACTATTCTTAAACCTACCAAGCCTCC
TACTATCATTATGAATAATTTTATATACCACAGCCAATTTGTTATGTTAAACCAATTCCACAAACTTGCC
CATTTATCTAATTCCAATAATTCTTGTTCATTCTTTTCTTGCTGGTTTTGCGATTCTTCAATTAAGGAGT
GTATTAAGCTTGTGTAATTGTTAATTTCTCTGTCCCACTCCATCCAGGTCGTGTGATTCCAAATCTGTTC
CAGAGATTTATTACTCCAACTAGCATTCCAAGGCACAGCAGTGGTGCAAATGAGTTTTCCAGAGCAACCC
CAAATCCCCAGGAGCTGTTGATCCTTTAGGTATCTTTCCACAGCCAGGATTCTTGCCTGGAGCTGCTTGA
TGCCCCAGACTGTGAGTTGCAACAGATGCTGTTGCGCCTCAATAGCCCTCAGCAAATTGTTCTGCTGCTG
CACTATACCAGACAATAATTGTCTGGCCTGTACCGTCAGCGTCATTGACGCTGCGCCCATAGTGCTTCCT
GCTGCTCCCAAGAACCCAAGGAACAAAGCTCCTATTCCCACTGCTCTTTTTTCTCTCTGCACCACTCTTC
TCTTTGCCTTGGTGGGTGCTACTCCTAATGGTTCAATTTTTACTACTTTATATTTATATAATTCACTTCT
CCAATTGTCCCTCATATCTCCTCCTCCAGGTCTGAAGATCAGCGGCCGCTTGCTGTGCGGTGGTCTTACT
TTTGTTTTGCTCTTCCTCTATCTTGTCTAAAGCTTCCTTGGTGTCTTTTATCTCTATCCTTTGATGCACA
CAATAGAGGGTTGCTACTGTATTATATAATGATCTAAGTTCTTCTGATCCTGTCTGAAGGGATGGTTGTA
GCTGTCCCAGTATTTGTCTACAGCCTTCTGATGTTTCTAACAGGCCAGGATTAACTGCGAATCGTTCTAG
CTCCCTGCTTGCCCATACTATATGTTTTAATTTATATTTTTTCTTTCCCCCTGGCCTTAACCGAATTTTT
TCCCATCGCGATCTAATTCTCCCCCGCTTAATACTGACGCTCTCGCACCCATCTCTCTCCTTCTAGCCTC
CGCTAGTCAAAATTTTTGGCGTACTCACCAGTCGCCGCCCCTCGCCTCTTGCCGTGCGCGCTTCAGCAAG
CCGAGTCCTGCGTCGAGAGAGCTCCTCTGGTTTCCCTTTCGCTTTCAAGTCCCTGTTCGGGCGCCACTGC
TAGAGATTTTCCACACTGACTAAAAGGGTCTGAGGGATCTCTAGTTACCAGAGTCACACAACAGACGGGC
ACACACTACTTGAAGCACTCAAGGCAAGCTTTATTGAGGCTTAAGCAGTGGGTTCCCTAGTTAGCCAGAG
AGCTCCCAGGCTCAGATCTGGTCTAACCAGAGAGACCCGTTTATGTATCGAGCTAGGCACTTAAATACAA
TATCTCTGCAATGCGGCAATTCAGTGGTTCGTCCAATCCATGTCAGACCCGTCTGTTGCCTTCCTAATAA
GGCACGATCGTACCACCTTACTTCCACCAATCGGCATGCACGGTGCTTTTTCTCTCCTTGTAAGGCATGT
TGCTAACTCATCGTTACCATGTTGCAAGACTACAAGAGTATTGCATAAGACTACATTAAGCTTGCAGCTC
CAGCTTTTGTTCCCTTTAGTGAGGGTTAATTGCGCGCTTGGCGTAATCATGGTCATAGCTGTTTCCTGTG
TGAAATTGTTATCCGCTCACAATTCCACACAACATACGAGCCGGAAGCATAAAGTGTAAAGCCTGGGGTG
CCTAATGAGTGAGCTAACTCACATTAATTGCGTTGCGCTCACTGCCCGCTTTCCAGTCGGGAAACCTGTC
GTGCCAGCTGCATTAATGAATCGGCCAACGCGCGGGGAGAGGCGGTTTGCGTATTGGGCGCTCTTCCGCT
TCCTCGCTCACTGACTCGCTGCGCTCGGTCGTTCGGCTGCGGCGAGCGGTATCAGCTCACTCAAAGGCGG
TAATACGGTTATCCACAGAATCAGGGGATAACGCAGGAAAGAACATGTGAGCAAAAGGCCAGCAAAAGGC
CAGGAACCGTAAAAAGGCCGCGTTGCTGGCGTTTTTCCATAGGCTCCGCCCCCCTGACGAGCATCACAAA
AATCGACGCTCAAGTCAGAGGTGGCGAAACCCGACAGGACTATAAAGATACCAGGCGTTTCCCCCTGGAA
GCTCCCTCGTGCGCTCTCCTGTTCCGACCCTGCCGCTTACCGGATACCTGTCCGCCTTTCTCCCTTCGGG
AAGCGTGGCGCTTTCTCATAGCTCACGCTGTAGGTATCTCAGTTCGGTGTAGGTCGTTCGCTCCAAGCTG
GGCTGTGTGCACGAACCCCCCGTTCAGCCCGACCGCTGCGCCTTATCCGGTAACTATCGTCTTGAGTCCA
ACCCGGTAAGACACGACTTATCGCCACTGGCAGCAGCCACTGGTAACAGGATTAGCAGAGCGAGGTATGT
AGGCGGTGCTACAGAGTTCTTGAAGTGGTGGCCTAACTACGGCTACACTAGAAGAACAGTATTTGGTATC
TGCGCTCTGCTGAAGCCAGTTACCTTCGGAAAAAGAGTTGGTAGCTCTTGATCCGGCAAACAAACCACCG
CTGGTAGCGGTGGTTTTTTTGTTTGCAAGCAGCAGATTACGCGCAGAAAAAAAGGATCTCAAGAAGATCC
TTTGATCTTTTCTACGGGGTCTGACGCTCAGTGGAACGAAAACTCACGTTAAGGGATTTTGGTCATGAGA
TTATCAAAAAGGATCTTCACCTAGATCCTTTTAAATTAAAAATGAAGTTTTAAATCAATCTAAAGTATAT
ATGAGTAAACTTGGTCTGACAGTTACCAATGCTTAATCAGTGAGGCACCTATCTCAGCGATCTGTCTATT
TCGTTCATCCATAGTTGCCTGACTCCCCGTCGTGTAGATAACTACGATACGGGAGGGCTTACCATCTGGC
CCCAGTGCTGCAATGATACCGCGAGACCCACGCTCACCGGCTCCAGATTTATCAGCAATAAACCAGCCAG
CCGGAAGGGCCGAGCGCAGAAGTGGTCCTGCAACTTTATCCGCCTCCATCCAGTCTATTAATTGTTGCCG
GGAAGCTAGAGTAAGTAGTTCGCCAGTTAATAGTTTGCGCAACGTTGTTGCCATTGCTACAGGCATCGTG
GTGTCACGCTCGTCGTTTGGTATGGCTTCATTCAGCTCCGGTTCCCAACGATCAAGGCGAGTTACATGAT
CCCCCATGTTGTGCAAAAAAGCGGTTAGCTCCTTCGGTCCTCCGATCGTTGTCAGAAGTAAGTTGGCCGC
AGTGTTATCACTCATGGTTATGGCAGCACTGCATAATTCTCTTACTGTCATGCCATCCGTAAGATGCTTT
TCTGTGACTGGTGAGTACTCAACCAAGTCATTCTGAGAATAGTGTATGCGGCGACCGAGTTGCTCTTGCC
CGGCGTCAATACGGGATAATACCGCGCCACATAGCAGAACTTTAAAAGTGCTCATCATTGGAAAACGTTC
TTCGGGGCGAAAACTCTCAAGGATCTTACCGCTGTTGAGATCCAGTTCGATGTAACCCACTCGTGCACCC
AACTGATCTTCAGCATCTTTTACTTTCACCAGCGTTTCTGGGTGAGCAAAAACAGGAAGGCAAAATGCCG
CAAAAAAGGGAATAAGGGCGACACGGAAATGTTGAATACTCATACTCTTCCTTTTTCAATATTATTGAAG
CATTTATCAGGGTTATTGTCTCATGAGCGGATACATATTTGAATGTATTTAGAAAAATAAACAAATAGGG
GTTCCGCGCACATTTCCCCGAAAAGTGCCACCTAAATTGTAAGCGTTAATATTTTGTTAAAATTCGCGTT
AAATTTTTGTTAAATCAGCTCATTTTTTAACCAATAGGCCGAAATCGGCAAAATCCCTTATAAATCAAAA
GAATAGACCGAGATAGGGT
[37 nt withheld, positions 7440-7476]
AAAGAACGTGGACTCCAACGTCAAAGG
[49 nt withheld, positions 7504-7552]
T
[91 nt withheld, positions 7554-7644]
G
[124 nt withheld, positions 7646-7769]
CCCATTCGCCATTCAGGCTGCGCAACTGTTGGGAAGGGCGATCGGTGCGGGCCTCTTCGCTATTACGCCA
GCTGGCGAAAGGGGGATGTGCTGCAAGGCGATTAAGTTGGGTAACGCCAGGGTTTTCCCAGTCACGACGT
TGTAAAACGACGGCCAGTGAGCGCGCGTAATACGACTCACTATAGGGCGAATTGGGTACGTCCCTAGGCC
TCCAAAAAAGCCTCCTCACTACTTCTGGAATAGCTCAGAGGCCGAGGCGGCCTCGGCCTCTGCATAAATA
AAAAAAATTAGTCAGCCATGGGGCGGAGAATGGGCGGAACTGGGCGGAGTTAGGGGCGGGATGGGCGGAG
TTAGGGGCGGGATAGCTAGAGCCAGACATGATAAGATACATTGATGAGTTTGGACAAACCACAACTAGAA
TGCAGTGAAAAAAATGCTTTATTTGTGAAATTTGTGATGCTATTGCTTTATTTGTAACCATTATAAGCTG
CAATAAACAAGTTCCTCTCACTCTCTGATATTCATTTCTTTGCAAGTTATAAATACTGAATAATAAGATG
ACATGAACTACTACTGCTAGAGATTTTCCACACTGACTAAAAGGGTCTGAGGGATCTCTAGTTACCAGAG
TCACACAACAGACGGGCACACACTACTTGAAGCACTCAAGGCAAGCTTTATTGAGGCTTAAGCAGTGGGT
TCCCTAGTTAGCCAGAGAGCTCCCAGGCTCAGATCTGGTCTAACCAGAGAGACCCAGTACAAGCAAAAAG
CAGATCTTGTCTTCGTTGGGAGTGAGCTAGCCCTTCCAGTCCCCCCTTTTCTTTTAAAAAGTGGCTAAGA
TCTACAGCTGCCTTGTAAGTCATTGGTCTTAAAGGTACCGGGCCCTCGAGATGCATGGGGTCGTGCGCTC
CTTTCGGTCGGGCGCTGCGGGTCGTGGGGCGGGCGTCAGGCACCGGGCTTGCGGGTCATGCACCAGGTGC
GCGGTCCTTCGGGCACCTCGACGTCGGCGGTGACGGTGAAGCCGAGCCGCTCGTAGAAGGGGAGGTTGCG
GGGCGCGGAGGTCTCCAGGAAGGCGGGCACCCCGGCGCGCTCGGCCGCCTCCACTCCGGGGAGCACGACG
GCGCTGCCCAGACCCTTGCCCTGGTGGTCGGGCGAGACGCCGACGGTGGCCAGGAACCACGCGGGCTCCT
TGGGCCGGTGCGGCGCCAGGAGGCCTTCCATCTGTTGCTGCGCGGCCAGCCGGGAACCGCTCAACTCGGC
CATGCGCGGGCCGATCTCGGCGAACACCGCCCCCGCTTCGACGCTCTCCGGCGTGGTCCAGACCGCCACC
GCGGCGCCGTCGTCCGCGACCCACACCTTGCCGATGTCGAGCCCGACGCGCGTGAGGAAGAGTTCTTGCA
GCTCGGTGACCCGCTCGATGTGGCGGTCCGGATCGACGGTGTGGCGCGTGGCGGGGTAGTCGGCGAACGC
GGCGGCGAGGGTGCGTACGGCCCTGGGGACGTCGTCGCGGGTGGCGAGGCGCACCGTGGGCTTGTACTCG
GTCATGGTAAGCTTGGGCTGCA
